Addgene plasmid #55262: mTagBFP-LC-Myosin-C-10
Purpose: Localization: Myosin Light Chain, Excitation: 399, Emission: 456
Depositing lab: Michael Davidson.
Backbone
  Vector backbone: mTagBFP-C1
  Backbone size w/o insert (bp): 4750
  Vector type: Mammalian Expression
  Selectable markers: Neomycin (select with G418)
Growth in bacteria
  Bacterial resistance: Kanamycin, 50 μg/mL
  Growth temperature: 37°C
  Growth strain: DH5alpha
  Copy number: High Copy
Gene/Insert
  Gene/Insert name: LC-Myosin (alt name: NM_172118.1)
  Species: M. musculus (mouse)
  Promoter: CMV
  Tag / fusion protein: mTagBFP (N terminal on backbone)
  Cloning method: Unknown
  Sequencing primers: 5′ CMV-F; 3′ SV40pA-R
Terms and licenses: Academic/Nonprofit Terms; Industry Terms
Depositor comments: . Excitation = 399; Emission = 456
How to cite: mTagBFP-LC-Myosin-C-10 was a gift from Michael Davidson (Addgene plasmid # 55262)
