[The description below was written by a language model from this plasmid's Addgene catalogue record.]
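Description:
mTagBFP-LC-Myosin-C-10 is a mammalian expression plasmid built on the mTagBFP-C1 backbone (about 4.75 kb without the insert), a C1-style fluorescent protein fusion vector. It is maintained in E. coli as a high-copy plasmid under kanamycin selection, and it carries a neomycin resistance marker so that transfected mammalian cells can be selected with G418. The record provides no feature table, so the specific origins of replication and the promoters driving the resistance marker are not stated. The use of an SV40 polyadenylation reverse sequencing primer suggests that the expression cassette ends in an SV40 polyA signal.

The payload is a mouse myosin light chain coding sequence placed downstream of the blue fluorescent protein mTagBFP, so that the CMV promoter drives strong constitutive expression of a single fusion protein with mTagBFP at the N terminus of the myosin light chain. The "C-10" in the name probably indicates the C-type fusion orientation and a 10-residue linker between the two partners, but the record does not confirm this, and the cloning method is listed as unknown.

The stated purpose is subcellular localization. The fusion acts as a fluorescent marker for myosin light chain, letting myosin-containing structures be visualised by fluorescence microscopy in transfected cells. With an excitation peak at 399 nm and emission at 456 nm, the blue tag should combine well with green, yellow or red fluorescent fusions in multicolour imaging.
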