>Addgene plasmid #55262 | mTagBFP-LC-Myosin-C-10 | depositor partial sequence | sequence record 85667 | insert sequence
GTCAGATCCGCTAGCGGTCGCCACCATGAGCGAGCTGATTAAGGAGAACATGCACATGAAGCTGTACATG
GAGGGCACCGTGGACAACCATCACTTCAAGTGCACATCCGAGGGCGAAGGCAAGCCCTACGAGGGCACCC
AGACCATGAGAATCAAGGTGGTCGAGGGCGGCCCTCTCCCCTTCGCCTTCGACATCCTGGCTACTAGCTT
CCTCTACGGCAGCAAGACCTTCATCAACCACACCCAGGGCATCCCCGACTTCTTCAAGCAGTCCTTCCCT
GAGGGCTTCACATGGGAGAGAGTCACCACATACGAAGACGGGGGCGTGCTGACCGCTACCCAGGACACCA
GCCTCCAGGACGGCTGCCTCATCTACAACGTCAAGATCAGAGGGGTGAACTTCACATCCAACGGCCCTGT
GATGCAGAAGAAAACACTCGGCTGGGAGGCCTTCACCGAGACGCTGTACCCCGCTGACGGCGGCCTGGAA
GGCAGAAACGACATGGCCCTGAAGCTCGTGGGCGGGAGCCATCTGATCGCAAACATCAAGACCACATATA
GATCCAAGAAACCCGCTAAGAACCTCAAGATGCCTGGCGTCTACTATGTGGACTACAGACTGGAAAGAAT
CAAGGAGGCCAACAACGAGACCTACGTCGAGCAGCACGAGGTGGCAGTGGCCAGATACTGCGACCTCCCT
AGCAAACTGGGGCACAAGCTTAATTCCGGACTCAGATCTCGAGCTCAAGCTTCGATGTCGAGCAAGAGAG
CCAAGGCCAAGACCACCAAGAAGAGGCCCCAGAGGGCTACGTCCAATGTCTTCGCCATGTTTGACCAGTC
CCAGATCCAGGAGTTTAAGGAGGCCTTCAACATGATTGATCAGAACCGCGATGGCTTCATTGATAAGGAG
GACCTGCACGACATGTTGGCCTCTCTGGGGAAGAACCCCACAGACGAGTACCTGGAGGGCATGATGAACG
AGGCGCCAGGGCCCATCAACTTCACCATGTTCCTCACAATGTTTGGGGAGAAGCTGAACGGCACAGACCC
CGAGGATGTGATCCGCAATGCCTTTGCCTGCTTTGATGAGGAGGCCTCAGGCTTCATCCACGAGGACCAC
CTGAGGGAGCTGCTCACCACCATGGGCGACCGATTCACGGATGAGGAGGTGGACGAGATGTACCGCGAGG
CACCCATTGATAAGAAGGGCAACTTCAACTACGTGGAGTTCACTCGCATCCTCAAACACGGCGCCAAGGA
CAAGGACGACTAAGGATCCACCGGATCTAGATAACTGATCATAATCAGCCATACCACATT
